Addgene plasmid #125944: 40_pAAV-ProC9-CatCh-GFP-WPRE
Purpose: Targeting expression to neuronal and glial cell types in mice, non-human primates, and human retina
Depositing lab: Botond Roska. Depositing organization: Friedrich Miescher Institute for Biomedical Research. Publication: Targeting neuronal and glial cell types with synthetic promoter AAVs in mice, non-human primates and humans. Juttner J, Szabo A, Gross-Scherf B, Morikawa RK, Rompani SB, Hantz P, Szikra T, Esposti F, Cowan CS, Bharioke A, Patino-Alvarez CP, Keles O, Kusnyerik A, Azoulay T, Hartl D, Krebs AR, Schubeler D, Hajdu RI, Lukats A, Nemeth J, Nagy ZZ, Wu KC, Wu RH, Xiang L, Fang XL, Jin ZB, Goldblum D, Hasler PW, Scholl HPN, Krol J, Roska B. Nat Neurosci. 2019 Jul 8. pii: 10.1038/s41593-019-0431-2. doi: 10.1038/s41593-019-0431-2. PubMed 31285614.
Backbone
  Vector backbone: pAAV
  Vector type: AAV
Growth in bacteria
  Bacterial resistance: Ampicillin, 100 μg/mL
  Growth temperature: 37°C
  Growth strain: NEB Stable
  Copy number: High Copy
Gene/Insert
  Gene/Insert name: CatCh-GFP (alt name: ChR2(L132C)-EGFP)
  Species: Synthetic
  Promoter: ProC9
  Cloning method: Restriction Enzyme; 5′ cloning site Unknown (unknown if destroyed); 3′ cloning site Unknown (unknown if destroyed)
Terms and licenses: Academic/Nonprofit Terms; Industry Terms: Not Available to Industry
Depositor comments: Please visit https://www.biorxiv.org/content/early/2018/10/04/434720.full.pdf for BioRxiv preprint
How to cite: 40_pAAV-ProC9-CatCh-GFP-WPRE was a gift from Botond Roska (Addgene plasmid # 125944 ; http://n2t.net/addgene:125944 ; RRID:Addgene_125944)
