[The description below was written by a language model from this plasmid's Addgene catalogue record and pLannotate feature annotations shown in this document.]
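Description:
40_pAAV-ProC9-CatCh-GFP-WPRE is an adeno-associated virus transfer plasmid of 6,441 bp built on a pAAV backbone. It is propagated in E. coli as a high-copy plasmid through a ColE1/pUC-type origin and selected with ampicillin via the β-lactamase gene. A filamentous phage origin (called f1 in one annotation and M13 in the other) and small remnants of pBR322 bom and rop sequences also sit in the backbone. The expression cassette lies between AAV2 inverted terminal repeats, which direct replication and packaging of the intervening DNA into AAV particles. The right ITR is annotated in full, whereas only short fragments of the left ITR are detected. The depositor and sequencing-derived records give essentially identical feature maps.

The payload is CatCh-GFP, the L132C variant of channelrhodopsin-2 fused to EGFP, so that expressing cells carry a blue-light-gated cation channel and are also marked by green fluorescence. Expression is driven by ProC9, one of a series of synthetic promoters designed to restrict AAV-delivered transgenes to particular cell types. The automated annotation does not recognise ProC9 as such. It labels only an SV40 early promoter segment immediately upstream of the ChR2 coding sequence, leaving the region between the left ITR and that segment unannotated, and the record does not explain how these parts relate. Downstream, a WPRE enhances transcript stability and expression, and a human growth hormone polyadenylation signal terminates the message. The stated purpose is targeting expression to neuronal and glial cell types in the retina of mice, non-human primates and humans; the record does not say which cell type ProC9 favours.
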