Features (pLannotate 1.2.2; 16 found; start..end, strand, type, name):
     12..39      +  repeat_region  AAV2 ITR (fragment): inverted terminal repeat of adeno-associated virus serotype 2 inverted
     68..95      +  repeat_region  AAV2 ITR (fragment): inverted terminal repeat of adeno-associated virus serotype 2 inverted
    682..878     +  promoter       SV40 promoter: SV40 early promoter
    891..1816    +  CDS            ChR2 (fragment): N-terminal fragment of channelrhodopsin-2 from the alga Chlamydomonas reinhardtii (Nagel et al., 2003) blue light-activated cation channel
   1821..2537    +  CDS            EGFP: EGFP is a basic (constitutively fluorescent) green fluorescent protein published in 1996, derived from Aequorea victoria. It is reported to be a rapidly-maturing weak dimer with moderate acid sensitivity.
   2544..2568    +  misc_feature   MCS (fragment): pBluescript multiple cloning site
   2568..3156    +  misc_feature   WPRE: woodchuck hepatitis virus posttranscriptional regulatory element
   3188..3664    +  polyA_signal   hGH poly(A) signal: human growth hormone polyadenylation signal
   3704..3844    +  repeat_region  AAV2 ITR: inverted terminal repeat of adeno-associated virus serotype 2 inverted
   3849..3900    -  misc_feature   bom (fragment): basis of mobility region from pBR322
   3919..4299    +  rep_origin     M13 ori (sequence partly withheld): M13 bacteriophage origin of replication; arrow indicates direction of (+) strand synthesis
   4375..4424    -  misc_feature   bom (fragment): basis of mobility region from pBR322
   4526..4561    -  CDS            rop (fragment): Rop protein, which maintains plasmids at low copy number; rop
   4656..4760    +  promoter       AmpR promoter: bla
   4761..5621    +  CDS            AmpR: β-lactamase; bla; confers resistance to ampicillin, carbenicillin, and related antibiotics
   5792..6380    +  rep_origin     ori: high-copy-number ColE1/pMB1/pBR322/pUC origin of replication
>Addgene plasmid #125944 | 40_pAAV-ProC9-CatCh-GFP-WPRE | depositor full sequence | sequence record 240963 | 40_pAAV-ProC9-CatCh-GFP-WPRE sequence 6441 bps
CCTGCAGGCAGCTGCGCGCTCGCTCGCTCACTGAGGCCGCCCGGGCGTCGGGCGACCTTTGGTCGCCCGG
CCTCAGTGAGCGAGCGAGCGCGCAGAGAGGGAGTGGCCAACTCCATCACTAGGGGTTCCTGCGGCCGCAC
GCGTATGTAGGGGTCTATGTGATTTGCATATAGTTGGGGCCTAACTGATTTGCATATGTTTTCGGAAGCG
GTGATTTGCATAAACGTTTTCCGGACTTGATTTGCATATGTAAGACCGTAGAGTGATTTGCATATCGTAG
TCCGAACATTGATTTGCATATGATGACGCAGGCACTGATTTGCATACGAAAGAACGAATGGTGATTTGCA
TAAGTGGGAAATGTATATGATTTGCATATTCAGCAGAAGGTACTGATTTGCATACGCCCCGCTTACCGGT
GATTTGCATATCATCGGCACGTCATTGATTTGCATAGAGAAAGCACTACACTGATTTGCATACCGTCTAC
CTGGCGTTGATTTGCATATACGATGTAAAAAAATGATTTGCATAGCATTGTTGTGGGATTGATTTGCATA
AGGGCAGCCATCGTATGATTTGCATATATGTGGTATGCGTTTGATTTGCATATTTGTTGCCAGAGTTTGA
TTTGCATATCTATAGTGGCCCGTTGATTTGCATAGCTCGAGATCTGCGATCTGCATCTCAATTAGTCAGC
AACCATAGTCCCGCCCCTAACTCCGCCCATCCCGCCCCTAACTCCGCCCAGTTCCGCCCATTCTCCGCCC
CATCGCTGACTAATTTTTTTTATTTATGCAGAGGCCGAGGCCGCCTCGGCCTCTGAGCTATTCCAGAAGT
AGTGAGGAGGCTTTTTTGGAGGCCTAGGCTTTTGCAAAGGATCCGCCACCATGGATTATGGAGGCGCCCT
GAGTGCCGTTGGGCGCGAGCTGCTATTTGTAACGAACCCAGTAGTCGTCAATGGCTCTGTACTTGTGCCT
GAGGACCAGTGTTACTGCGCGGGCTGGATTGAGTCGCGTGGCACAAACGGTGCCCAAACGGCGTCGAACG
TGCTGCAATGGCTTGCTGCTGGCTTCTCCATCCTACTGCTTATGTTTTACGCCTACCAAACATGGAAGTC
AACCTGCGGCTGGGAGGAGATCTATGTGTGCGCTATCGAGATGGTCAAGGTGATTCTCGAGTTCTTCTTC
GAGTTTAAGAACCCGTCCATGCTGTATCTAGCCACAGGCCACCGCGTCCAGTGGTTGCGTTACGCCGAGT
GGCTTCTCACCTGCCCGGTCATTTGCATTCACCTGTCAAACCTGACGGGCTTGTCCAACGACTACAGCAG
GCGCACCATGGGTCTGCTTGTGTCTGATATTGGCACAATTGTGTGGGGCGCCACTTCCGCCATGGCCACC
GGATACGTCAAGGTCATCTTCTTCTGCCTGGGTCTGTGTTATGGTGCTAACACGTTCTTTCACGCTGCCA
AGGCCTACATCGAGGGTTACCACACCGTGCCGAAGGGCCGGTGTCGCCAGGTGGTGACTGGCATGGCTTG
GCTCTTCTTCGTATCATGGGGTATGTTCCCCATCCTGTTCATCCTCGGCCCCGAGGGCTTCGGCGTCCTG
AGCGTGTACGGCTCCACCGTCGGCCACACCATCATTGACCTGATGTCGAAGAACTGCTGGGGTCTGCTCG
GCCACTACCTGCGCGTGCTGATCCACGAGCATATCCTCATCCACGGCGACATTCGCAAGACCACCAAATT
GAACATTGGTGGCACTGAGATTGAGGTCGAGACGCTGGTGGAGGACGAGGCCGAGGCTGGCGCGGTACCC
ATGGTGAGCAAGGGCGAGGAGCTGTTCACCGGGGTGGTGCCCATCCTGGTCGAGCTGGACGGCGACGTAA
ACGGCCACAAGTTCAGCGTGTCCGGCGAGGGCGAGGGCGATGCCACCTACGGCAAGCTGACCCTGAAGTT
CATCTGCACCACCGGCAAGCTGCCCGTGCCCTGGCCCACCCTCGTGACCACCCTGACCTACGGCGTGCAG
TGCTTCAGCCGCTACCCCGACCACATGAAGCAGCACGACTTCTTCAAGTCCGCCATGCCCGAAGGCTACG
TCCAGGAGCGCACCATCTTCTTCAAGGACGACGGCAACTACAAGACCCGCGCCGAGGTGAAGTTCGAGGG
CGACACCCTGGTGAACCGCATCGAGCTGAAGGGCATCGACTTCAAGGAGGACGGCAACATCCTGGGGCAC
AAGCTGGAGTACAACTACAACAGCCACAACGTCTATATCATGGCCGACAAGCAGAAGAACGGCATCAAGG
TGAACTTCAAGATCCGCCACAACATCGAGGACGGCAGCGTGCAGCTCGCCGACCACTACCAGCAGAACAC
CCCCATCGGCGACGGCCCCGTGCTGCTGCCCGACAACCACTACCTGAGCACCCAGTCCGCCCTGAGCAAA
GACCCCAACGAGAAGCGCGATCACATGGTCCTGCTGGAGTTCGTGACCGCCGCCGGGATCACTCTCGGCA
TGGACGAGCTGTACAAGTGATAAGAATTCGATATCAAGCTTATCGATAATCAACCTCTGGATTACAAAAT
TTGTGAAAGATTGACTGGTATTCTTAACTATGTTGCTCCTTTTACGCTATGTGGATACGCTGCTTTAATG
CCTTTGTATCATGCTATTGCTTCCCGTATGGCTTTCATTTTCTCCTCCTTGTATAAATCCTGGTTGCTGT
CTCTTTATGAGGAGTTGTGGCCCGTTGTCAGGCAACGTGGCGTGGTGTGCACTGTGTTTGCTGACGCAAC
CCCCACTGGTTGGGGCATTGCCACCACCTGTCAGCTCCTTTCCGGGACTTTCGCTTTCCCCCTCCCTATT
GCCACGGCGGAACTCATCGCCGCCTGCCTTGCCCGCTGCTGGACAGGGGCTCGGCTGTTGGGCACTGACA
ATTCCGTGGTGTTGTCGGGGAAATCATCGTCCTTTCCTTGGCTGCTCGCCTATGTTGCCACCTGGATTCT
GCGCGGGACGTCCTTCTGCTACGTCCCTTCGGCCCTCAATCCAGCGGACCTTCCTTCCCGCGGCCTGCTG
CCGGCTCTGCGGCCTCTTCCGCGTCTTCGCCTTCGCCCTCAGACGAGTCGGATCTCCCTTTGGGCCGCCT
CCCCGCATCGATACCGAGCGCTGCTCGAGAGATCTACGGGTGGCATCCCTGTGACCCCTCCCCAGTGCCT
CTCCTGGCCCTGGAAGTTGCCACTCCAGTGCCCACCAGCCTTGTCCTAATAAAATTAAGTTGCATCATTT
TGTCTGACTAGGTGTCCTTCTATAATATTATGGGGTGGAGGGGGGTGGTATGGAGCAAGGGGCAAGTTGG
GAAGACAACCTGTAGGGCCTGCGGGGTCTATTGGGAACCAAGCTGGAGTGCAGTGGCACAATCTTGGCTC
ACTGCAATCTCCGCCTCCTGGGTTCAAGCGATTCTCCTGCCTCAGCCTCCCGAGTTGTTGGGATTCCAGG
CATGCATGACCAGGCTCAGCTAATTTTTGTTTTTTTGGTAGAGACGGGGTTTCACCATATTGGCCAGGCT
GGTCTCCAACTCCTAATCTCAGGTGATCTACCCACCTTGGCCTCCCAAATTGCTGGGATTACAGGCGTGA
ACCACTGCTCCCTTCCCTGTCCTTCTGATTTTGTAGGTAACCACGTGCGGACCGAGCGGCCGCAGGAACC
CCTAGTGATGGAGTTGGCCACTCCCTCTCTGCGCGCTCGCTCGCTCACTGAGGCCGGGCGACCAAAGGTC
GCCCGACGCCCGGGCTTTGCCCGGGCGGCCTCAGTGAGCGAGCGAGCGCGCAGCTGCCTGCAGGGGCGCC
TGATGCGGTATTTTCTCCTTACGCATCTGTGCGGTATTTCACACCGCATA
[142 nt withheld, positions 3901-4042]
C
[141 nt withheld, positions 4044-4184]
CCTTTGACGTTGGAGTCCACGTTCTTT
[37 nt withheld, positions 4212-4248]
ACCCTATCTCGGGCTATTCTTTTGATTTATAAGGGATTTTGCCGATTTCGGCCTATTGGTTAAAAAATGA
GCTGATTTAACAAAAATTTAACGCGAATTTTAACAAAATATTAACGTTTACAATTTTATGGTGCACTCTC
AGTACAATCTGCTCTGATGCCGCATAGTTAAGCCAGCCCCGACACCCGCCAACACCCGCTGACGCGCCCT
GACGGGCTTGTCTGCTCCCGGCATCCGCTTACAGACAAGCTGTGACCGTCTCCGGGAGCTGCATGTGTCA
GAGGTTTTCACCGTCATCACCGAAACGCGCGAGACGAAAGGGCCTCGTGATACGCCTATTTTTATAGGTT
AATGTCATGATAATAATGGTTTCTTAGACGTCAGGTGGCACTTTTCGGGGAAATGTGCGCGGAACCCCTA
TTTGTTTATTTTTCTAAATACATTCAAATATGTATCCGCTCATGAGACAATAACCCTGATAAATGCTTCA
ATAATATTGAAAAAGGAAGAGTATGAGTATTCAACATTTCCGTGTCGCCCTTATTCCCTTTTTTGCGGCA
TTTTGCCTTCCTGTTTTTGCTCACCCAGAAACGCTGGTGAAAGTAAAAGATGCTGAAGATCAGTTGGGTG
CACGAGTGGGTTACATCGAACTGGATCTCAACAGCGGTAAGATCCTTGAGAGTTTTCGCCCCGAAGAACG
TTTTCCAATGATGAGCACTTTTAAAGTTCTGCTATGTGGCGCGGTATTATCCCGTATTGACGCCGGGCAA
GAGCAACTCGGTCGCCGCATACACTATTCTCAGAATGACTTGGTTGAGTACTCACCAGTCACAGAAAAGC
ATCTTACGGATGGCATGACAGTAAGAGAATTATGCAGTGCTGCCATAACCATGAGTGATAACACTGCGGC
CAACTTACTTCTGACAACGATCGGAGGACCGAAGGAGCTAACCGCTTTTTTGCACAACATGGGGGATCAT
GTAACTCGCCTTGATCGTTGGGAACCGGAGCTGAATGAAGCCATACCAAACGACGAGCGTGACACCACGA
TGCCTGTAGCAATGGCAACAACGTTGCGCAAACTATTAACTGGCGAACTACTTACTCTAGCTTCCCGGCA
ACAATTAATAGACTGGATGGAGGCGGATAAAGTTGCAGGACCACTTCTGCGCTCGGCCCTTCCGGCTGGC
TGGTTTATTGCTGATAAATCTGGAGCCGGTGAGCGTGGGTCTCGCGGTATCATTGCAGCACTGGGGCCAG
ATGGTAAGCCCTCCCGTATCGTAGTTATCTACACGACGGGGAGTCAGGCAACTATGGATGAACGAAATAG
ACAGATCGCTGAGATAGGTGCCTCACTGATTAAGCATTGGTAACTGTCAGACCAAGTTTACTCATATATA
CTTTAGATTGATTTAAAACTTCATTTTTAATTTAAAAGGATCTAGGTGAAGATCCTTTTTGATAATCTCA
TGACCAAAATCCCTTAACGTGAGTTTTCGTTCCACTGAGCGTCAGACCCCGTAGAAAAGATCAAAGGATC
TTCTTGAGATCCTTTTTTTCTGCGCGTAATCTGCTGCTTGCAAACAAAAAAACCACCGCTACCAGCGGTG
GTTTGTTTGCCGGATCAAGAGCTACCAACTCTTTTTCCGAAGGTAACTGGCTTCAGCAGAGCGCAGATAC
CAAATACTGTCCTTCTAGTGTAGCCGTAGTTAGGCCACCACTTCAAGAACTCTGTAGCACCGCCTACATA
CCTCGCTCTGCTAATCCTGTTACCAGTGGCTGCTGCCAGTGGCGATAAGTCGTGTCTTACCGGGTTGGAC
TCAAGACGATAGTTACCGGATAAGGCGCAGCGGTCGGGCTGAACGGGGGGTTCGTGCACACAGCCCAGCT
TGGAGCGAACGACCTACACCGAACTGAGATACCTACAGCGTGAGCTATGAGAAAGCGCCACGCTTCCCGA
AGGGAGAAAGGCGGACAGGTATCCGGTAAGCGGCAGGGTCGGAACAGGAGAGCGCACGAGGGAGCTTCCA
GGGGGAAACGCCTGGTATCTTTATAGTCCTGTCGGGTTTCGCCACCTCTGACTTGAGCGTCGATTTTTGT
GATGCTCGTCAGGGGGGCGGAGCCTATGGAAAAACGCCAGCAACGCGGCCTTTTTACGGTTCCTGGCCTT
TTGCTGGCCTTTTGCTCACATGT
