Features (pLannotate 1.2.2; 16 found; start..end, strand, type, name):
     12..39      +  repeat_region  AAV2 ITR (fragment): inverted terminal repeat of adeno-associated virus serotype 2 inverted
     68..95      +  repeat_region  AAV2 ITR (fragment): inverted terminal repeat of adeno-associated virus serotype 2 inverted
    682..878     +  promoter       SV40 promoter: SV40 early promoter
    891..1816    +  CDS            ChR2 (fragment): N-terminal fragment of channelrhodopsin-2 from the alga Chlamydomonas reinhardtii (Nagel et al., 2003) blue light-activated cation channel
   1821..2537    +  CDS            EGFP: EGFP is a basic (constitutively fluorescent) green fluorescent protein published in 1996, derived from Aequorea victoria. It is reported to be a rapidly-maturing weak dimer with moderate acid sensitivity.
   2544..2568    +  misc_feature   MCS (fragment): pBluescript multiple cloning site
   2568..3156    +  misc_feature   WPRE: woodchuck hepatitis virus posttranscriptional regulatory element
   3188..3664    +  polyA_signal   hGH poly(A) signal: human growth hormone polyadenylation signal
   3704..3844    +  repeat_region  AAV2 ITR: inverted terminal repeat of adeno-associated virus serotype 2 inverted
   3849..3900    -  misc_feature   bom (fragment): basis of mobility region from pBR322
   3919..4374    +  rep_origin     f1 ori (sequence partly withheld): f1 bacteriophage origin of replication; arrow indicates direction of (+) strand synthesis
   4375..4424    -  misc_feature   bom (fragment): basis of mobility region from pBR322
   4526..4561    -  CDS            rop (fragment): Rop protein, which maintains plasmids at low copy number; rop
   4656..4760    +  promoter       AmpR promoter: bla
   4761..5621    +  CDS            AmpR: β-lactamase; bla; confers resistance to ampicillin, carbenicillin, and related antibiotics
   5792..6380    +  rep_origin     ori: high-copy-number ColE1/pMB1/pBR322/pUC origin of replication
>Addgene plasmid #125944 | 40_pAAV-ProC9-CatCh-GFP-WPRE | addgene full sequence | sequence record 257281 | Addgene NGS Result
CCTGCAGGCAGCTGCGCGCTCGCTCGCTCACTGAGGCCGCCCGGGCGTCGGGCGACCTTTGGTCGCCCGG
CCTCAGTGAGCGAGCGAGCGCGCAGAGAGGGAGTGGCCAACTCCATCACTAGGGGTTCCTGCGGCCGCAC
GCGTATGTAGGGGTCTATGTGATTTGCATATAGTTGGGGCCTAACTGATTTGCATATGTTTTCGGAAGCG
GTGATTTGCATAAACGTTTTCCGGACTTGATTTGCATATGTAAGACCGTAGAGTGATTTGCATATCGTAG
TCCGAACATTGATTTGCATATGATGACGCAGGCACTGATTTGCATACGAAAGAACGAATGGTGATTTGCA
TAAGTGGGAAATGTATATGATTTGCATATTCAGCAGAAGGTACTGATTTGCATACGCCCCGCTTACCGGT
GATTTGCATATCATCGGCACGTCATTGATTTGCATAGAGAAAGCACTACACTGATTTGCATACCGTCTAC
CTGGCGTTGATTTGCATATACGATGTAAAAAAATGATTTGCATAGCATTGTTGTGGGATTGATTTGCATA
AGGGCAGCCATCGTATGATTTGCATATATGTGGTATGCGTTTGATTTGCATATTTGTTGCCAGAGTTTGA
TTTGCATATCTATAGTGGCCCGTTGATTTGCATAGCTCGAGATCTGCGATCTGCATCTCAATTAGTCAGC
AACCATAGTCCCGCCCCTAACTCCGCCCATCCCGCCCCTAACTCCGCCCAGTTCCGCCCATTCTCCGCCC
CATCGCTGACTAATTTTTTTTATTTATGCAGAGGCCGAGGCCGCCTCGGCCTCTGAGCTATTCCAGAAGT
AGTGAGGAGGCTTTTTTGGAGGCCTAGGCTTTTGCAAAGGATCCGCCACCATGGATTATGGAGGCGCCCT
GAGTGCCGTTGGGCGCGAGCTGCTATTTGTAACGAACCCAGTAGTCGTCAATGGCTCTGTACTTGTGCCT
GAGGACCAGTGTTACTGCGCGGGCTGGATTGAGTCGCGTGGCACAAACGGTGCCCAAACGGCGTCGAACG
TGCTGCAATGGCTTGCTGCTGGCTTCTCCATCCTACTGCTTATGTTTTACGCCTACCAAACATGGAAGTC
AACCTGCGGCTGGGAGGAGATCTATGTGTGCGCTATCGAGATGGTCAAGGTGATTCTCGAGTTCTTCTTC
GAGTTTAAGAACCCGTCCATGCTGTATCTAGCCACAGGCCACCGCGTCCAGTGGTTGCGTTACGCCGAGT
GGCTTCTCACCTGCCCGGTCATTTGCATTCACCTGTCAAACCTGACGGGCTTGTCCAACGACTACAGCAG
GCGCACCATGGGTCTGCTTGTGTCTGATATTGGCACAATTGTGTGGGGCGCCACTTCCGCCATGGCCACC
GGATACGTCAAGGTCATCTTCTTCTGCCTGGGTCTGTGTTATGGTGCTAACACGTTCTTTCACGCTGCCA
AGGCCTACATCGAGGGTTACCACACCGTGCCGAAGGGCCGGTGTCGCCAGGTGGTGACTGGCATGGCTTG
GCTCTTCTTCGTATCATGGGGTATGTTCCCCATCCTGTTCATCCTCGGCCCCGAGGGCTTCGGCGTCCTG
AGCGTGTACGGCTCCACCGTCGGCCACACCATCATTGACCTGATGTCGAAGAACTGCTGGGGTCTGCTCG
GCCACTACCTGCGCGTGCTGATCCACGAGCATATCCTCATCCACGGCGACATTCGCAAGACCACCAAATT
GAACATTGGTGGCACTGAGATTGAGGTCGAGACGCTGGTGGAGGACGAGGCCGAGGCTGGCGCGGTACCC
ATGGTGAGCAAGGGCGAGGAGCTGTTCACCGGGGTGGTGCCCATCCTGGTCGAGCTGGACGGCGACGTAA
ACGGCCACAAGTTCAGCGTGTCCGGCGAGGGCGAGGGCGATGCCACCTACGGCAAGCTGACCCTGAAGTT
CATCTGCACCACCGGCAAGCTGCCCGTGCCCTGGCCCACCCTCGTGACCACCCTGACCTACGGCGTGCAG
TGCTTCAGCCGCTACCCCGACCACATGAAGCAGCACGACTTCTTCAAGTCCGCCATGCCCGAAGGCTACG
TCCAGGAGCGCACCATCTTCTTCAAGGACGACGGCAACTACAAGACCCGCGCCGAGGTGAAGTTCGAGGG
CGACACCCTGGTGAACCGCATCGAGCTGAAGGGCATCGACTTCAAGGAGGACGGCAACATCCTGGGGCAC
AAGCTGGAGTACAACTACAACAGCCACAACGTCTATATCATGGCCGACAAGCAGAAGAACGGCATCAAGG
TGAACTTCAAGATCCGCCACAACATCGAGGACGGCAGCGTGCAGCTCGCCGACCACTACCAGCAGAACAC
CCCCATCGGCGACGGCCCCGTGCTGCTGCCCGACAACCACTACCTGAGCACCCAGTCCGCCCTGAGCAAA
GACCCCAACGAGAAGCGCGATCACATGGTCCTGCTGGAGTTCGTGACCGCCGCCGGGATCACTCTCGGCA
TGGACGAGCTGTACAAGTGATAAGAATTCGATATCAAGCTTATCGATAATCAACCTCTGGATTACAAAAT
TTGTGAAAGATTGACTGGTATTCTTAACTATGTTGCTCCTTTTACGCTATGTGGATACGCTGCTTTAATG
CCTTTGTATCATGCTATTGCTTCCCGTATGGCTTTCATTTTCTCCTCCTTGTATAAATCCTGGTTGCTGT
CTCTTTATGAGGAGTTGTGGCCCGTTGTCAGGCAACGTGGCGTGGTGTGCACTGTGTTTGCTGACGCAAC
CCCCACTGGTTGGGGCATTGCCACCACCTGTCAGCTCCTTTCCGGGACTTTCGCTTTCCCCCTCCCTATT
GCCACGGCGGAACTCATCGCCGCCTGCCTTGCCCGCTGCTGGACAGGGGCTCGGCTGTTGGGCACTGACA
ATTCCGTGGTGTTGTCGGGGAAATCATCGTCCTTTCCTTGGCTGCTCGCCTATGTTGCCACCTGGATTCT
GCGCGGGACGTCCTTCTGCTACGTCCCTTCGGCCCTCAATCCAGCGGACCTTCCTTCCCGCGGCCTGCTG
CCGGCTCTGCGGCCTCTTCCGCGTCTTCGCCTTCGCCCTCAGACGAGTCGGATCTCCCTTTGGGCCGCCT
CCCCGCATCGATACCGAGCGCTGCTCGAGAGATCTACGGGTGGCATCCCTGTGACCCCTCCCCAGTGCCT
CTCCTGGCCCTGGAAGTTGCCACTCCAGTGCCCACCAGCCTTGTCCTAATAAAATTAAGTTGCATCATTT
TGTCTGACTAGGTGTCCTTCTATAATATTATGGGGTGGAGGGGGGTGGTATGGAGCAAGGGGCAAGTTGG
GAAGACAACCTGTAGGGCCTGCGGGGTCTATTGGGAACCAAGCTGGAGTGCAGTGGCACAATCTTGGCTC
ACTGCAATCTCCGCCTCCTGGGTTCAAGCGATTCTCCTGCCTCAGCCTCCCGAGTTGTTGGGATTCCAGG
CATGCATGACCAGGCTCAGCTAATTTTTGTTTTTTTGGTAGAGACGGGGTTTCACCATATTGGCCAGGCT
GGTCTCCAACTCCTAATCTCAGGTGATCTACCCACCTTGGCCTCCCAAATTGCTGGGATTACAGGCGTGA
ACCACTGCTCCCTTCCCTGTCCTTCTGATTTTGTAGGTAACCACGTGCGGACCGAGCGGCCGCAGGAACC
CCTAGTGATGGAGTTGGCCACTCCCTCTCTGCGCGCTCGCTCGCTCACTGAGGCCGGGCGACCAAAGGTC
GCCCGACGCCCGGGCTTTGCCCGGGCGGCCTCAGTGAGCGAGCGAGCGCGCAGCTGCCTGCAGGGGCGCC
TGATGCGGTATTTTCTCCTTACGCATCTGTGCGGTATTTCACACCGCATA
[95 nt withheld, positions 3901-3995]
T
[46 nt withheld, positions 3997-4042]
C
[141 nt withheld, positions 4044-4184]
CCTTTGACGTTGGAGTCCACGTTCTTT
[37 nt withheld, positions 4212-4248]
ACTCTATCTCGGGCTATTCTTTTGATTTATAAGGGATTTTGCCGATTTCGGTCTATTGGTTAAAAAATGA
GCTGATTTAACAAAAATTTAACGCGAATTTTAACAAAATATTAACGTTTACAATTTTATGGTGCACTCTC
AGTACAATCTGCTCTGATGCCGCATAGTTAAGCCAGCCCCGACACCCGCCAACACCCGCTGACGCGCCCT
GACGGGCTTGTCTGCTCCCGGCATCCGCTTACAGACAAGCTGTGACCGTCTCCGGGAGCTGCATGTGTCA
GAGGTTTTCACCGTCATCACCGAAACGCGCGAGACGAAAGGGCCTCGTGATACGCCTATTTTTATAGGTT
AATGTCATGATAATAATGGTTTCTTAGACGTCAGGTGGCACTTTTCGGGGAAATGTGCGCGGAACCCCTA
TTTGTTTATTTTTCTAAATACATTCAAATATGTATCCGCTCATGAGACAATAACCCTGATAAATGCTTCA
ATAATATTGAAAAAGGAAGAGTATGAGTATTCAACATTTCCGTGTCGCCCTTATTCCCTTTTTTGCGGCA
TTTTGCCTTCCTGTTTTTGCTCACCCAGAAACGCTGGTGAAAGTAAAAGATGCTGAAGATCAGTTGGGTG
CACGAGTGGGTTACATCGAACTGGATCTCAACAGCGGTAAGATCCTTGAGAGTTTTCGCCCCGAAGAACG
TTTTCCAATGATGAGCACTTTTAAAGTTCTGCTATGTGGCGCGGTATTATCCCGTATTGACGCCGGGCAA
GAGCAACTCGGTCGCCGCATACACTATTCTCAGAATGACTTGGTTGAGTACTCACCAGTCACAGAAAAGC
ATCTTACGGATGGCATGACAGTAAGAGAATTATGCAGTGCTGCCATAACCATGAGTGATAACACTGCGGC
CAACTTACTTCTGACAACGATCGGAGGACCGAAGGAGCTAACCGCTTTTTTGCACAACATGGGGGATCAT
GTAACTCGCCTTGATCGTTGGGAACCGGAGCTGAATGAAGCCATACCAAACGACGAGCGTGACACCACGA
TGCCTGTAGCAATGGCAACAACGTTGCGCAAACTATTAACTGGCGAACTACTTACTCTAGCTTCCCGGCA
ACAATTAATAGACTGGATGGAGGCGGATAAAGTTGCAGGACCACTTCTGCGCTCGGCCCTTCCGGCTGGC
TGGTTTATTGCTGATAAATCTGGAGCCGGTGAGCGTGGGTCTCGCGGTATCATTGCAGCACTGGGGCCAG
ATGGTAAGCCCTCCCGTATCGTAGTTATCTACACGACGGGGAGTCAGGCAACTATGGATGAACGAAATAG
ACAGATCGCTGAGATAGGTGCCTCACTGATTAAGCATTGGTAACTGTCAGACCAAGTTTACTCATATATA
CTTTAGATTGATTTAAAACTTCATTTTTAATTTAAAAGGATCTAGGTGAAGATCCTTTTTGATAATCTCA
TGACCAAAATCCCTTAACGTGAGTTTTCGTTCCACTGAGCGTCAGACCCCGTAGAAAAGATCAAAGGATC
TTCTTGAGATCCTTTTTTTCTGCGCGTAATCTGCTGCTTGCAAACAAAAAAACCACCGCTACCAGCGGTG
GTTTGTTTGCCGGATCAAGAGCTACCAACTCTTTTTCCGAAGGTAACTGGCTTCAGCAGAGCGCAGATAC
CAAATACTGTTCTTCTAGTGTAGCCGTAGTTAGGCCACCACTTCAAGAACTCTGTAGCACCGCCTACATA
CCTCGCTCTGCTAATCCTGTTACCAGTGGCTGCTGCCAGTGGCGATAAGTCGTGTCTTACCGGGTTGGAC
TCAAGACGATAGTTACCGGATAAGGCGCAGCGGTCGGGCTGAACGGGGGGTTCGTGCACACAGCCCAGCT
TGGAGCGAACGACCTACACCGAACTGAGATACCTACAGCGTGAGCTATGAGAAAGCGCCACGCTTCCCGA
AGGGAGAAAGGCGGACAGGTATCCGGTAAGCGGCAGGGTCGGAACAGGAGAGCGCACGAGGGAGCTTCCA
GGGGGAAACGCCTGGTATCTTTATAGTCCTGTCGGGTTTCGCCACCTCTGACTTGAGCGTCGATTTTTGT
GATGCTCGTCAGGGGGGCGGAGCCTATGGAAAAACGCCAGCAACGCGGCCTTTTTACGGTTCCTGGCCTT
TTGCTGGCCTTTTGCTCACATGT
